>Addgene plasmid #89320 | pCMV-Tag/M87 C448Y | addgene full sequence | sequence record 176089 | Addgene NGS Result
CGTTACATAACTTACGGTAAATGGCCCGCCTGGCTGACCGCCCAACGACCCCCGCCCATTGACGTCAATA
ATGACGTATGTTCCCATAGTAACGCCAATAGGGACTTTCCATTGACGTCAATGGGTGGAGTATTTACGGT
AAACTGCCCACTTGGCAGTACATCAAGTGTATCATATGCCAAGTACGCCCCCTATTGACGTCAATGACGG
TAAATGGCCCGCCTGGCATTATGCCCAGTACATGACCTTATGGGACTTTCCTACTTGGCAGTACATCTAC
GTATTAGTCATCGCTATTACCATGGTGATGCGGTTTTGGCAGTACATCAATGGGCGTGGATAGCGGTTTG
ACTCACGGGGATTTCCAAGTCTCCACCCCATTGACGTCAATGGGAGTTTGTTTTGGCACCAAAATCAACG
GGACTTTCCAAAATGTCGTAACAACTCCGCCCCATTGACGCAAATGGGCGGTAGGCGTGTACGGTGGGAG
GTCTATATAAGCAGAGCTGGTTTAGTGAACCGTCAGATCCGCTAGCGATTACGCCAAGCTCGAAATTAAC
CCTCACTAAAGGGAACAAAAGCTGGAGGCTTCTCCCGCGCCACCATGGCAGCCAAGAGGAGCTCCGGGGC
CGCGCCAGCACCTGCCTCGGCCTCGGCCCCGGCGCCGGTGCCGGGCGGCGAGGCCGAGCGCGTCCGAGTC
TTCCACAAACAGGCCTTCGAGTACATCTCCATTGCCCTGCGCATCGATGAGGATGAGAAAGCAGGACAGA
AGGAGCAAGCTGTGGAATGGTATAAGAAAGGTATTGAAGAACTGGAAAAAGGAATAGCTGTTATAGTTAC
AGGACAAGGTGAACAGTGTGAAAGAGCTAGACGCCTTCAAGCTAAAATGATGACTAATTTGGTTATGGCC
AAGGACCGCTTACAACTTCTAGAGAAGATGCAACCAGTTTTGCCATTTTCCAAGTCACAAACGGACGTCT
ATAATGACAGTACTAACTTGGCATGCCGCAATGGACATCTCCAGTCAGAAAGTGGAGCTGTTCCAAAAAG
AAAAGACCCCTTAACACACACTAGTAATTCACTGCCTCGTTCAAAAACAGTTATGAAAACTGGATCTGCA
GGCCTTTCAGGCCACCATAGAGCACCTAGTTACAGTGGTTTATCCATGGTTTCTGGAGTGAAACAGGGAT
CTGGTCCTGCTCCTACCACTCATAAGGGTACTCCGAAAACAAATAGGACAAATAAACCTTCTACCCCTAC
AACTGCTACTCGTAAGAAAAAAGACTTGAAGAATTTTAGGAATGTGGACAGCAACCTTGCTAACCTTATA
ATGAATGAAATTGTGGACAATGGAACAGCTGTTAAATTTGATGATATAGCTGGTCAAGACTTGGCAAAAC
AAGCATTGCAAGAAATTGTTATTCTTCCTTCTCTGAGGCCTGAGTTGTTCACAGGGCTTAGAGCTCCTGC
CAGAGGGCTGTTACTCTTTGGTCCACCTGGGAATGGGAAGACAATGCTGGCTAAAGCAGTAGCTGCAGAA
TCGAATGCAACCTTCTTTAATATAAGTGCTGCAAGTTTAACTTCAAAATACGTGGGAGAAGGAGAGAAAT
TGGTGAGGGCTCTTTTTGCTGTGGCTCGAGAACTTCAACCTTCTATAATTTTTATAGATGAAGTTGATAG
CCTTTTGTATGAAAGAAGAGAAGGGGAGCACGATGCTAGTAGACGCCTAAAAACTGAATTTCTAATAGAA
TTTGATGGTGTACAGTCTGCTGGAGATGACAGAGTACTTGTAATGGGTGCAACTAATAGGCCACAAGAGC
TTGATGAGGCTGTTCTCAGGCGTTTCATCAAACGGGTATATGTGTCTTTACCAAATGAGGAGACAAGACT
ACTTTTGCTTAAAAATCTGTTATGTAAACAAGGAAGTCCATTGACCCAAAAAGAACTAGCACAACTTGCT
AGAATGACTGATGGATACTCAGGAAGTGACCTAACAGCTTTGGCAAAAGATGCAGCACTGGGTCCTATCC
GAGAACTAAAACCAGAACAGGTGAAGAATATGTCTGCCAGTGAGATGAGAAATATTCGATTATCTGACTT
CACTGAATCCTTGAAAAAAATAAAACGCAGCGTCAGCCCTCAAACTTTAGAAGCGTACATACGTTGGAAC
AAGGACTTTGGAGATACCACTGTTTAAGGAAATACCTTTGTAAACCTGCAGAACATTTTACTTAAAAGAG
GAAACACAAGATCCCCCGGGCTGCAGGAATTCGATATCAAGCTTATCGATACCGTCGACCTCGAGGGGGG
GCCCGGTACCTTAATTAATTAAGGTACCAGGTAAGTGTACCCAATTCGCCCTATAGTGAGTCGTATTACA
ATTCACTCGATCGCCCTTCCCAACAGTTGCGCAGCCTGAATGGCGAATGGAGATCCAATTTTTAAGTGTA
TAATGTGTTAAACTACTGATTCTAATTGTTTGTGTATTTTAGATTCACAGTCCCAAGGCTCATTTCAGGC
CCCTCAGTCCTCACAGTCTGTTCATGATCATAATCAGCCATACCACATTTGTAGAGGTTTTACTTGCTTT
AAAAAACCTCCCACACCTCCCCCTGAACCTGAAACATAAAATGAATGCAATTGTTGTTGTTAACTTGTTT
ATTGCAGCTTATAATGGTTACAAATAAAGCAATAGCATCACAAATTTCACAAATAAAGCATTTTTTTCAC
TGCATTCTAGTTGTGGTTTGTCCAAACTCATCAATGTATCTTAACGCGTAAATTGTAAGCGTTAATATTT
TGTTAAAATTCGCGTTAAATTTTTGTTAAATCAGCTCATTTTTTAACCAATAGGCCGAAATCGGCAAAAT
CCCTTATAAATCAAAAGAATAGACCGAGATAGGGT
[37 nt withheld, positions 2906-2942]
AAAGAACGTGGACTCCAACGTCAAAGG
[49 nt withheld, positions 2970-3018]
T
[91 nt withheld, positions 3020-3110]
G
[124 nt withheld, positions 3112-3235]
CAGGTGGCACTTTTCGGGGAAATGTGCGCGGAACCCCTATTTGTTTATTTTTCTAAATACATTCAAATAT
GTATCCGCTCATGAGACAATAACCCTGATAAATGCTTCAATAATATTGAAAAAGGAAGAATCCTGAGGCG
GAAAGAACCAGCTGTGGAATGTGTGTCAGTTAGGGTGTGGAAAGTCCCCAGGCTCCCCAGCAGGCAGAAG
TATGCAAAGCATGCATCTCAATTAGTCAGCAACCAGGTGTGGAAAGTCCCCAGGCTCCCCAGCAGGCAGA
AGTATGCAAAGCATGCATCTCAATTAGTCAGCAACCATAGTCCCGCCCCTAACTCCGCCCATCCCGCCCC
TAACTCCGCCCAGTTCCGCCCATTCTCCGCCCCATGGCTGACTAATTTTTTTTATTTATGCAGAGGCCGA
GGCCGCCTCGGCCTCTGAGCTATTCCAGAAGTAGTGAGGAGGCTTTTTTGGAGGCCTAGGCTTTTGCAAA
GATCGATCAAGAGACAGGATGAGGATCGTTTCGCATGATTGAACAAGATGGATTGCACGCAGGTTCTCCG
GCCGCTTGGGTGGAGAGGCTATTCGGCTATGACTGGGCACAACAGACAATCGGCTGCTCTGATGCCGCCG
TGTTCCGGCTGTCAGCGCAGGGGCGCCCGGTTCTTTTTGTCAAGACCGACCTGTCCGGTGCCCTGAATGA
ACTGCAAGACGAGGCAGCGCGGCTATCGTGGCTGGCCACGACGGGCGTTCCTTGCGCAGCTGTGCTCGAC
GTTGTCACTGAAGCGGGAAGGGACTGGCTGCTATTGGGCGAAGTGCCGGGGCAGGATCTCCTGTCATCTC
ACCTTGCTCCTGCCGAGAAAGTATCCATCATGGCTGATGCAATGCGGCGGCTGCATACGCTTGATCCGGC
TACCTGCCCATTCGACCACCAAGCGAAACATCGCATCGAGCGAGCACGTACTCGGATGGAAGCCGGTCTT
GTCGATCAGGATGATCTGGACGAAGAACATCAGGGGCTCGCGCCAGCCGAACTGTTCGCCAGGCTCAAGG
CGAGCATGCCCGACGGCGAGGATCTCGTCGTGACCCATGGCGATGCCTGCTTGCCGAATATCATGGTGGA
AAATGGCCGCTTTTCTGGATTCATCGACTGTGGCCGGCTGGGTGTGGCGGACCGCTATCAGGACATAGCG
TTGGCTACCCGTGATATTGCTGAAGAACTTGGCGGCGAATGGGCTGACCGCTTCCTCGTGCTTTACGGTA
TCGCCGCTCCCGATTCGCAGCGCATCGCCTTCTATCGCCTTCTTGACGAGTTCTTCTGAGCGGGACTCTG
GGGTTCGAAATGACCGACCAAGCGACGCCCAACCTGCCATCACGAGATTTCGATTCCACCGCCGCCTTCT
ATGAAAGGTTGGGCTTCGGAATCGTTTTCCGGGACGCCGGCTGGATGATCCTCCAGCGCGGGGATCTCAT
GCTGGAGTTCTTCGCCCACCCTAGGGGGAGGCTAACTGAAACACGGAAGGAGACAATACCGGAAGGAACC
CGCGCTATGACGGCAATAAAAAGACAGAATAAAACGCACGGTGTTGGGTCGTTTGTTCATAAACGCGGGG
TTCGGTCCCAGGGCTGGCACTCTGTCGATACCCCACCGAGACCCCATTGGGGCCAATACGCCCGCGTTTC
TTCCTTTTCCCCACCCCACCCCCCAAGTTCGGGTGAAGGCCCAGGGCTCGCAGCCAACGTCGGGGCGGCA
GGCCCTGCCATAGCCTCAGGTTACTCATATATACTTTAGATTGATTTAAAACTTCATTTTTAATTTAAAA
GGATCTAGGTGAAGATCCTTTTTGATAATCTCATGACCAAAATCCCTTAACGTGAGTTTTCGTTCCACTG
AGCGTCAGACCCCGTAGAAAAGATCAAAGGATCTTCTTGAGATCCTTTTTTTCTGCGCGTAATCTGCTGC
TTGCAAACAAAAAAACCACCGCTACCAGCGGTGGTTTGTTTGCCGGATCAAGAGCTACCAACTCTTTTTC
CGAAGGTAACTGGCTTCAGCAGAGCGCAGATACCAAATACTGTTCTTCTAGTGTAGCCGTAGTTAGGCCA
CCACTTCAAGAACTCTGTAGCACCGCCTACATACCTCGCTCTGCTAATCCTGTTACCAGTGGCTGCTGCC
AGTGGCGATAAGTCGTGTCTTACCGGGTTGGACTCAAGACGATAGTTACCGGATAAGGCGCAGCGGTCGG
GCTGAACGGGGGGTTCGTGCACACAGCCCAGCTTGGAGCGAACGACCTACACCGAACTGAGATACCTACA
GCGTGAGCTATGAGAAAGCGCCACGCTTCCCGAAGGGAGAAAGGCGGACAGGTATCCGGTAAGCGGCAGG
GTCGGAACAGGAGAGCGCACGAGGGAGCTTCCAGGGGGAAACGCCTGGTATCTTTATAGTCCTGTCGGGT
TTCGCCACCTCTGACTTGAGCGTCGATTTTTGTGATGCTCGTCAGGGGGGCGGAGCCTATGGAAAAACGC
CAGCAACGCGGCCTTTTTACGGTTCCTGGCCTTTTGCTGGCCTTTTGCTCACATGTTCTTTCCTGCGTTA
TCCCCTGATTCTGTGGATAACCGTATTACCGCCATGCATTAGTTATTAATAGTAATCAATTACGGGGTCA
TTAGTTCATAGCCCATATATGGAGTTCCG
Features (pLannotate 1.2.2; 19 found; start..end, strand, type, name):
      1..304     +  enhancer       CMV enhancer: human cytomegalovirus immediate early enhancer
    305..508     +  promoter       CMV promoter: human cytomegalovirus (CMV) immediate early promoter
    554..572     +  promoter       T3 promoter: promoter for bacteriophage T3 RNA polymerase
    590..2194    +  CDS            SPAST (fragment): SPAST_HUMAN - Also known as ADPSP, FSP2, KIAA1083 From Homo sapiens (Human).
   2250..2320    +  misc_feature   MCS (fragment): pBluescript multiple cloning site
   2360..2378    -  promoter       T7 promoter: promoter for bacteriophage T7 RNA polymerase
   2388..2427    +  CDS            lacZα (fragment): LacZα fragment of β-galactosidase; lacZ fragment
   2437..2492    +  intron         small t intron (fragment): SV40 (simian virus 40) small t antigen intron
   2492..2629    +  CDS            large T antigen (fragment): large T antigen from SV40 (simian virus 40)
   2652..2773    +  polyA_signal   SV40 poly(A) signal: SV40 polyadenylation signal
   2807..3235    -  rep_origin     f1 ori (sequence partly withheld): f1 bacteriophage origin of replication; arrow indicates direction of (+) strand synthesis
   3262..3364    +  promoter       AmpR promoter: bla
   3368..3725    +  promoter       SV40 promoter: SV40 enhancer and early promoter
   3760..4554    +  CDS            NeoR/KanR: aminoglycoside phosphotransferase from Tn5; aph(3')-II (or nptII); confers resistance to neomycin, kanamycin, and G418 (Geneticin®)
   4575..4727    +  CDS            ble (fragment): BLE_KLEPN - Experimental evidence at protein level: Swiss-Prot protein existence level 1. Binding protein with a strong affinity to the bleomycin family of antibiotics. Binds to CL990; an antimitotic-antibiotic compound. From Klebsiella pneumoniae.
   4786..4833    +  polyA_signal   HSV TK poly(A) signal: herpes simplex virus thymidine kinase polyadenylation signal (Cole and Stacy, 1985)
   4924..4940    -  polyA_signal   bGH poly(A) signal (fragment): bovine growth hormone polyadenylation signal
   5162..5750    +  rep_origin     ori: high-copy-number ColE1/pMB1/pBR322/pUC origin of replication
   5865..5924    +  enhancer       CMV enhancer (fragment): human cytomegalovirus immediate early enhancer
