[The description below was written by a language model from this plasmid's Addgene catalogue record and pLannotate feature annotations shown in this document.]
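Description:
pCMV-Tag/M87 C448Y is a mammalian expression plasmid built on the Stratagene pCMV-Tag backbone that drives production of a mutant form of human spastin (SPAST, the SPG4 gene product) in transfected cells. The insert is a roughly 1.66 kb spastin cDNA lacking the first 460 bp of the reference transcript. The construct name indicates that this corresponds to the shorter M87 isoform, which begins at the downstream methionine, and that it carries the C448Y substitution. The catalogue's mutation field lists only the 5′ deletion. Both cloning junctions were destroyed during restriction cloning, and the depositor notes that insertion removed the vector's myc tag. The protein is therefore untagged and must be detected with an anti-spastin antibody.

In the sequenced 5.9 kb plasmid, the human CMV immediate-early enhancer and promoter sit upstream of the SPAST coding fragment. Downstream are remnants of the multiple cloning site and an SV40 polyadenylation signal. T3 and T7 phage promoters flank the insert and serve as sequencing primer sites. A single NeoR/KanR (Tn5 aminoglycoside phosphotransferase) gene is placed behind tandem bacterial (bla) and SV40 early promoters and terminated by the HSV TK poly(A) signal. It provides kanamycin resistance in E. coli and G418 selection in mammalian cells. A high-copy ColE1/pUC-type origin supports bacterial propagation, and an f1 origin allows single-stranded DNA production. The short ble, lacZα, large T antigen and bGH poly(A) annotations are fragments of backbone sequence rather than functional elements. The associated publication concerns gain-of-function effects of pathogenic spastin mutation on microtubule dynamics, consistent with use of this plasmid to express the mutant isoform in cultured cells.
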