Addgene plasmid #89320: pCMV-Tag/M87 C448Y
Purpose: expression of M87 C448Y spastin in mammalian cells
Depositing lab: Peter Baas. Depositing organization: Drexel University. Publication: Pathogenic mutation of spastin has gain-of-function effects on microtubule dynamics. Solowska JM, D'Rozario M, Jean DC, Davidson MW, Marenda DR, Baas PW. J Neurosci. 2014 Jan 29;34(5):1856-67. doi: 10.1523/JNEUROSCI.3309-13.2014. PubMed 24478365.
Backbone
  Vector backbone: pCMV-Tag
  Backbone manufacturer: Stratagene
  Backbone size w/o insert (bp): 4300
  Vector type: Mammalian Expression
  Selectable markers: Neomycin (select with G418)
Growth in bacteria
  Bacterial resistance: Kanamycin, 50 μg/mL
  Growth temperature: 37°C
  Growth strain: DH5alpha
  Copy number: Unknown
Gene/Insert
  Gene/Insert name: spastin (alt names: SPAST; NM 014946)
  Species: H. sapiens (human)
  Insert size (bp): 1663
  Mutation: 1-460 bp deleted
  Entrez Gene: SPAST (a.k.a. ADPSP, FSP2, SPG4)
  Promoter: CMV
  Cloning method: Restriction Enzyme; 5′ cloning site EcoICRI/Eco47III (destroyed during cloning); 3′ cloning site BamH I/Bgl II (destroyed during cloning)
  Sequencing primers: 5′ T3; 3′ T7
Terms and licenses: Academic/Nonprofit Terms; Industry Terms: Not Available to Industry
Depositor comments: Cloning of spastin cDNA into pCMV-Tag EcoICR I and BamH I sites removed myc tag. To detect spastin use anti-spastin antibody.
How to cite: pCMV-Tag/M87 C448Y was a gift from Peter Baas (Addgene plasmid # 89320 ; http://n2t.net/addgene:89320 ; RRID:Addgene_89320)
